Addgene plasmid #58739: pMRX-IP/Venus-mATG5
Purpose: Expresses Venus-mATG5 in mammalian cells
Depositing lab: Noboru Mizushima. Depositing organization: The University of Tokyo. Publication: Temporal analysis of recruitment of mammalian ATG proteins to the autophagosome formation site. Koyama-Honda I, Itakura E, Fujiwara TK, Mizushima N. Autophagy. 2013 Oct;9(10):1491-9. doi: 10.4161/auto.25529. Epub 2013 Jul 10. PubMed 23884233.
Backbone
  Vector backbone: pMRXIP Venus-Ci2
  Backbone manufacturer: Dr.Shoji Yamaoka of Tokyo Medical and Dental University
  Backbone size w/o insert (bp): 6600
  Vector type: Retroviral
  Selectable markers: Puromycin
Growth in bacteria
  Bacterial resistance: Ampicillin, 100 μg/mL
  Growth temperature: 37°C
  Growth strain: Stbl3
  Copy number: High Copy
Gene/Insert
  Gene/Insert name: autophagy related genes 5 (alt names: Atg5; Apg5)
  Species: M. musculus (mouse)
  Insert size (bp): 830
  GenBank ID: AB048349
  Entrez Gene: Atg5 (a.k.a. 2010107M05Rik, 3110067M24Rik, Apg5l, Atg5l, Paddy)
  Tag / fusion protein: Venus (N terminal on backbone)
  Cloning method: Restriction Enzyme; 5′ cloning site BamHI (not destroyed); 3′ cloning site BamHI (not destroyed)
  Sequencing primers: 5′ CGACCACTACCAGCAGAACA; 3′ AAAAGACGGCAATATGGTGG
Resource information
  A portion of this plasmid was derived from a plasmid made by: It has the pMX backbone
Terms and licenses: Academic/Nonprofit Terms; Industry Terms: Not Available to Industry
How to cite: pMRX-IP/Venus-mATG5 was a gift from Noboru Mizushima (Addgene plasmid # 58739 ; http://n2t.net/addgene:58739 ; RRID:Addgene_58739)
