[The description below was written by a language model from this plasmid's Addgene catalogue record.]
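Description:
pMRX-IP/Venus-mATG5 is a retroviral expression vector built on the pMRXIP Venus-Ci2 backbone (about 6.6 kb without insert), which is itself derived from the pMX family of retroviral vectors. It is maintained in bacteria as a high-copy plasmid under ampicillin selection, and it carries a puromycin marker for selecting stably transduced mammalian cells. No feature table accompanies the record, so the promoter driving the insert, the way the puromycin gene is linked to it, and the bacterial origin of replication are not stated. In pMX-type vectors, expression generally comes from the retroviral long terminal repeat, and the "IP" in the name suggests an IRES-puromycin arrangement, though the record does not confirm either point.

The payload is the mouse Atg5 coding sequence (also known as Apg5; roughly 830 bp), inserted by restriction cloning into a BamHI site that is preserved at both ends of the insert. It lies downstream of a Venus yellow fluorescent protein already encoded by the backbone, so the product is ATG5 tagged with Venus at its N-terminus. ATG5 is a core autophagy protein that is conjugated to ATG12 and associates with the forming autophagosomal membrane, which makes a fluorescent fusion a useful marker of early autophagic structures.

The stated purpose is to express Venus-mATG5 in mammalian cells. The retroviral format allows packaging into virus and stable integration, followed by puromycin selection. The associated publication is a temporal analysis of ATG protein recruitment to the autophagosome formation site, which is consistent with use in live-cell fluorescence imaging.
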