>Addgene plasmid #58739 | pMRX-IP/Venus-mATG5 | depositor partial sequence | sequence record 90866 | pMRX-IP/Venus-mATG5 sequence 828 bps
ATGACAGATGACAAAGATGTGCTTCGAGATGTGTGGTTTGGACGAATTCCAACTTGCTTTACTCTCTATC
AGGATGAGATAACTGAAAGAGAAGCAGAACCATACTATTTGCTTTTGCCAAGAGTCAGCTATTTGACGTT
GGTAACTGACAAAGTGAAAAAGCACTTTCAGAAGGTTATGAGACAAGAAGATGTTAGTGAGATATGGTTT
GAATATGAAGGCACACCCCTGAAATGGCATTATCCAATTGGTTTACTATTTGATCTTCTTGCATCAAGTT
CAGCTCTTCCTTGGAACATCACAGTACATTTCAAGAGTTTTCCAGAAAAGGACCTTCTACACTGTCCATC
CAAGGATGCGGTTGAGGCTCACTTTATGTCGTGTATGAAAGAAGCTGATGCTTTAAAGCATAAAAGTCAA
GTGATCAACGAAATGCAGAAAAAAGACCACAAGCAGCTCTGGATGGGACTGCAGAATGACAGATTTGACC
AGTTTTGGGCCATCAACCGGAAACTCATGGAATATCCTCCAGAAGAAAATGGATTTCGTTATATCCCCTT
TAGAATATATCAGACCACGACGGAGCGGCCTTTCATCCAGAAGCTGTTCCGGCCTGTGGCCGCAGATGGA
CAGCTGCACACACTTGGAGATCTCCTCAGAGAAGTCTGTCCTTCCGCAGTCGCCCCTGAAGATGGAGAGA
AGAGGAGCCAGGTGATGATTCACGGGATAGAGCCAATGCTGGAAACCCCTCTGCAGTGGCTGAGCGAGCA
TCTGAGCTACCCAGATAACTTTCTTCATATTAGCATTGTCCCCCAGCCAACAGATTGA
