>Addgene plasmid #58739 | pMRX-IP/Venus-mATG5 | addgene partial sequence | sequence record 120800 | pCDH-rev 5'-GCATTCCTTTGGCGAGAG-3'
CCAGGTTTCCGGGCCCTCACATTGCCAAAAGACGGCAATATGGTGGAAAATAACATATAGACAAACGCAC
ACCGGCCTTATTCCAAGCGGCTTCGGCCAGTAACGTTAGGGGGGGGGGCGGAATTTACGTAGCGGCCGCC
TGAATTCCCTCCTGATCCTCCGGATCCTCAATCTGTTGGCTGGGGGACAATGCTAATATGAAGAAAGTTA
TCTGGGTAGCTCAGATGCTCGCTCAGCCACTGCAGAGGGGTTTCCAGCATTGGCTCTATCCCGTGAATCA
TCACCTGGCTCCTCTTCTCTCCATCTTCAGGGGCGACTGCGGAAGGACAGACTTCTCTGAGGAGATCTCC
AAGTGTGTGCAGCTGTCCATCTGCGGCCACAGGCCGGAACAGCTTCTGGATGAAAGGCCGCTCCGTCGTG
GTCTGATATATTCTAAAGGGGATATAACGAAATCCATTTTCTTCTGGAGGATATTCCATGAGTTTCCGGT
TGATGGCCCAAAACTGGTCAAATCTGTCATTCTGCAGTCCCATCCAGAGCTGCTTGTGGTCTTTTTTCTG
CATTTCGTTGATCACTTGACTTTTATGCTTTAAAGCATCAGCTTCTTTCATACACGACATAAAGTGAGCC
TCAACCGCATCCTTGGATGGACAGTGTAGAAGGTCCTTTTCTGGAAAACTCTTGAAATGTACTGTGATGT
TCCAAGGAAGAGCTGAACTTGATGCAAGAAGATCAAATAGTAAACCAATTGGATAATGCCATTTCAGGGG
TGTGCCTTCATATTCAAACCATATCTCACTAACATCTTCTTGTCTCATAACCTTCTGAAAGTGCTTTTTC
ACTTTGTCAGTTACCAACGTCAAATAGCTGACTCTTGGCA
