>Addgene plasmid #58739 | pMRX-IP/Venus-mATG5 | addgene partial sequence | sequence record 120801 | EGFP-C 5'-CATGGTCCTGCTGGAGTTCGTG-3'
GGGATCCATGACAGATGACAAAGATGTGCTTCGAGATGTGTGGTTTGGACGAATTCCAACTTGCTTTACT
CTCTATCAGGATGAGATAACTGAAAGAGAAGCAGAACCATACTATTTGCTTTTGCCAAGAGTCAGCTATT
TGACGTTGGTAACTGACAAAGTGAAAAAGCACTTTCAGAAGGTTATGAGACAAGAAGATGTTAGTGAGAT
ATGGTTTGAATATGAAGGCACACCCCTGAAATGGCATTATCCAATTGGTTTACTATTTGATCTTCTTGCA
TCAAGTTCAGCTCTTCCTTGGAACATCACAGTACATTTCAAGAGTTTTCCAGAAAAGGACCTTCTACACT
GTCCATCCAAGGATGCGGTTGAGGCTCACTTTATGTCGTGTATGAAAGAAGCTGATGCTTTAAAGCATAA
AAGTCAAGTGATCAACGAAATGCAGAAAAAAGACCACAAGCAGCTCTGGATGGGACTGCAGAATGACAGA
TTTGACCAGTTTTGGGCCATCAACCGGAAACTCATGGAATATCCTCCAGAAGAAAATGGATTTCGTTATA
TCCCCTTTAGAATATATCAGACCACGACGGAGCGGCCTTTCATCCAGAAGCTGTTCCGGCCTGTGGCCGC
AGATGGACAGCTGCACACACTTGGAGATCTCCTCAGAGAAGTCTGTCCTTCCGCAGTCGCCCCTGAAGAT
GGAGAGAAGAGGAGCCAGGTGATGATTCACGGGATAGAGCCAATGCTGGAAACCCCTCTGCAGTGGCTGA
GCGAGCATCTGAGCTACCCAGATAACTTTCTTCATATTAGCATTGTCCCCCAGCCAACAGATT
